Addgene plasmid #74880: pGWB550
Purpose: (Empty Backbone) Gateway cloning compatible binary vector for C-terminal fusion with G3GFP (no promoter).
Depositing lab: Tsuyoshi Nakagawa. Depositing organization: Shimane University. Publication: Improved Gateway binary vectors: high-performance vectors for creation of fusion constructs in transgenic analysis of plants. Nakagawa T, Suzuki T, Murata S, Nakamura S, Hino T, Maeo K, Tabata R, Kawai T, Tanaka K, Niwa Y, Watanabe Y, Nakamura K, Kimura T, Ishiguro S. Biosci Biotechnol Biochem. 2007 Aug;71(8):2095-100. Epub 2007 Aug 7. 10.1271/bbb.70216 PubMed 17690442.
Backbone
  Vector backbone: pPZP221
  Backbone manufacturer: Hajdukiewicz P., Svab Z. and Maliga P.
  Backbone size (bp): 8500
  Modifications to backbone: gentamycin-resistant marker was removed and hygromycin-resistant marker (NOS promoter:HPT:NOS terminator) was inserted
  Vector type: Plant Expression
  Selectable markers: Hygromycin
Growth in bacteria
  Bacterial resistance: Chloramphenicol and Spectinomycin, 25 & 50 μg/mL
  Growth temperature: 37°C
  Growth strain: ccdB Survival
  Copy number: High Copy
Gene/Insert
  Cloning method: Gateway Cloning
Terms and licenses: Academic/Nonprofit Terms; Industry Terms: Not Available to Industry
How to cite: pGWB550 was a gift from Tsuyoshi Nakagawa (Addgene plasmid # 74880 ; http://n2t.net/addgene:74880 ; RRID:Addgene_74880)
