[The description below was written by a language model from this plasmid's Addgene catalogue record and pLannotate feature annotations shown in this document.]
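Description:
pGWB550 is an empty Gateway destination binary vector for Agrobacterium-mediated plant transformation. It is built on the pPZP221 backbone, from which the gentamicin marker was removed (a short GmR fragment remains in the annotation) and replaced by a plant hygromycin resistance cassette. The annotated sequence is 11,882 nt. Outside the T-DNA, the plasmid carries a ColE1/pBR322-type origin with a bom region for high-copy propagation in E. coli. It also carries the pVS1 oriV, RepA and StaA functions, which support replication and stable maintenance in Agrobacterium. An aadA gene provides bacterial selection with spectinomycin.

Between the nopaline-type right and left T-DNA borders sits the Gateway cassette, made up of attR1, a chloramphenicol acetyltransferase gene, the ccdB toxin gene and attR2. It is followed directly by a GFP coding sequence and a NOS terminator. The catalogue calls the fluorescent protein G3GFP, while the annotation tool matched it to an Aequorea victoria-derived variant. No plant promoter lies upstream of attR1. An LR reaction with an entry clone replaces the CmR/ccdB cassette with the user's fragment, which is therefore expected to supply its own promoter, for example a genomic promoter-plus-coding region lacking a stop codon, to produce a C-terminal GFP fusion. Because the unrecombined vector encodes ccdB, it must be kept in a ccdB-tolerant strain, and chloramphenicol selects for retention of the cassette. After recombination, ccdB loss provides counterselection in standard strains.

Toward the left border, a NOS promoter–HPT–NOS terminator unit in the opposite orientation allows hygromycin selection of transformed plants. Remnants of lacZα, lac promoter and polylinker sequence are leftovers from the parental vector. Typical uses are expression-pattern and subcellular-localisation studies of GFP-tagged proteins in transgenic plants.
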