Features (pLannotate 1.2.2; 30 found; start..end, strand, type, name):
     54..78      -  misc_feature   RB T-DNA repeat: right border repeat from nopaline C58 T-DNA
    144..298     -  CDS            lacZα (fragment): LacZα fragment of β-galactosidase; lacZ fragment
    301..331     -  misc_feature   MCS (fragment): pUC18/19 multiple cloning site
    338..462     +  protein_bind   attR1: mutant version of attR; recombination site for the Gateway® LR reaction LR Clonase™
    499..529     +  promoter       lac UV5 promoter: E. coli lac promoter with an "up" mutation
    554..582     +  promoter       cat promoter (fragment): promoter of the E. coli cat gene encoding chloramphenicol acetyltransferase
    583..1242    +  CDS            CmR: chloramphenicol acetyltransferase; cat; confers resistance to chloramphenicol
   1421..1579    +  CDS            ccdA (fragment): CCDA_ECO57 - Also known as H, letA. Experimental evidence at protein level: Swiss-Prot protein existence level 1. Antitoxin component of a type II toxin-antitoxin (TA) system which inhibits the post-segregational killing (PSK) of plasmid-free cells, also referred to as a plasmid addiction system. Binds to and blocks the activity of CcdB; will also remove bound CcdB protein from the CcdB-GyrA complex by forming a CcdA-CcdB complex, a process termed rejuvenation. Functions as a transcriptional corepressor for the ccdAB operon, repression also requires CcdB (By similarity). From Escherichia coli
   1584..1886    +  CDS            ccdB: CCDB_ECOLI - Also known as G, letB, letD. Experimental evidence at protein level: Swiss-Prot protein existence level 1. Toxic component of a type II toxin-antitoxin (TA) system, functioning in plasmid maintainence. Responsible for the post- segregational killing (PSK) of plasmid-free cells, also referred to as a plasmid addiction system. Half-life of over 2 hours. Cell killing by CcdB is accompanied by filamentation, defects in chromosome and plasmid segregation, defects in cell division, formation of anucleate cells, decreased DNA synthesis and plasmid loss. Interferes with the activity of DN
   1930..2054    -  protein_bind   attR2: mutant version of attR; recombination site for the Gateway® LR reaction LR Clonase™
   2065..2778    +  CDS            Q80R: Q80R is a fluorescent protein, derived from Aequorea victoria.
   2803..3055    +  terminator     NOS terminator: nopaline synthase terminator and poly(A) signal
   3111..3133    -  protein_bind   lac operator (fragment): The lac repressor binds to the lac operator to inhibit transcription in E. coli. This inhibition can be relieved by adding lactose or isopropyl-β-D-thiogalactopyranoside (IPTG). lac repressor encoded by lacI
   3137..3167    -  promoter       lac promoter: promoter for the E. coli lac operon
   3182..3203    -  protein_bind   CAP binding site: CAP binding activates transcription in the presence of cAMP. E. coli catabolite activator protein
   3239..3491    -  terminator     NOS terminator: nopaline synthase terminator and poly(A) signal
   3642..4667    -  CDS            HygR: aminoglycoside phosphotransferase from E. coli; aph(4)-Ia; confers resistance to hygromycin
   4719..4898    -  promoter       NOS promoter: nopaline synthase promoter
   4978..5307    -  CDS            tnpA (fragment): TN5P_ECOLX - Also known as tnp. Experimental evidence at protein level: Swiss-Prot protein existence level 1. Mediates transposition of transposon Tn5 by a 'cut and paste' mechanism. First, the monomeric transposase binds the 19 bp inverted DNA repeats flanking the transposon. Then, dimerization of the DNA- bound transposase creates a synaptic DNA complex. After nicking of the first DNA strand, excision of the transposon proceeds through a series of intermediates. The transposase then mediates the insertion of the transposon at a new site by strand transfer. The activity of the wild- type tran
   5404..5428    -  misc_feature   LB T-DNA repeat: left border repeat from nopaline C58 T-DNA
   5687..5710    +  promoter       Pc promoter (fragment): intI1 (promoter lies within the coding sequence); class 1 integron promoter
   5886..5942    +  CDS            GmR (fragment): gentamycin acetyltransferase; aacC1; confers resistance to gentamycin
   5953..6740    +  CDS            SmR (fragment): aminoglycoside adenylyltransferase (Murphy, 1985); aadA; confers resistance to spectinomycin and streptomycin
   6986..7574    +  rep_origin     ori: high-copy-number ColE1/pMB1/pBR322/pUC origin of replication
   7760..7900    -  misc_feature   bom: basis of mobility region from pBR322
   8002..8041    -  CDS            rop (fragment): Rop protein, which maintains plasmids at low copy number; rop
   8244..8438    -  rep_origin     pVS1 oriV: origin of replication for the Pseudomonas plasmid pVS1 (Heeb et al., 2000)
   8504..9577    -  CDS            pVS1 RepA: replication protein from the Pseudomonas plasmid pVS1 (Heeb et al., 2000)
  10006..10635   -  CDS            pVS1 StaA: stability protein from the Pseudomonas plasmid pVS1 (Heeb et al., 2000)
  11195..11596   -  CDS            Y4CG_SINFN (fragment): Protein inferred from homology: Swiss-Prot protein existence level 3. From Sinorhizobium fredii (strain NBRC 101917 / NGR234).
>Addgene plasmid #74880 | pGWB550 | depositor full sequence | sequence record 141555 | pGWB550 sequence 11882 bps
TTTCACGCCCTTTTAAATATCCGATTATTCTAATAAACGCTCTTTTCTCTTAGGTTTACCCGCCAATATA
TCCTGTCAAACACTGATAGTTTAAACTGAAGGCGGGAAACGACAATCTGATCCAAGCTCAAGCTGCTCTA
GCATTCGCCATTCAGGCTGCGCAACTGTTGGGAAGGGCGATCGGTGCGGGCCTCTTCGCTATTACGCCAG
CTGGCGAAAGGGGGATGTGCTGCAAGGCGATTAAGTTGGGTAACGCCAGGGTTTTCCCAGTCACGACGTT
GTAAAACGACGGCCAGTGCCAAGCTTGCATGCCTGCAGGTCGACTCTAGAGTTATCAACAAGTTTGTACA
AAAAAGCTGAACGAGAAACGTAAAATGATATAAATATCAATATATTAAATTAGATTTTGCATAAAAAACA
GACTACATAATACTGTAAAACACAACATATCCAGTCACTATGGCGGCCCCTCGAGGGGCCGCATTAGGCA
CCCCAGGCTTTACACTTTATGCTTCCGGCTCGTATAATGTGTGGATTTTGAGTTAGGATCCGGCGAGATT
TTCAGGAGCTAAGGAAGCTAAAATGGAGAAAAAAATCACTGGATATACCACCGTTGATATATCCCAATGG
CATCGTAAAGAACATTTTGAGGCATTTCAGTCAGTTGCTCAATGTACCTATAACCAGACCGTTCAGCTGG
ATATTACGGCCTTTTTAAAGACCGTAAAGAAAAATAAGCACAAGTTTTATCCGGCCTTTATTCACATTCT
TGCCCGCCTGATGAATGCTCATCCGGAATTCCGTATGGCAATGAAAGACGGTGAGCTGGTGATATGGGAT
AGTGTTCACCCTTGTTACACCGTTTTCCATGAGCAAACTGAAACGTTTTCATCGCTCTGGAGTGAATACC
ACGACGATTTCCGGCAGTTTCTACACATATATTCGCAAGATGTGGCGTGTTACGGTGAAAACCTGGCCTA
TTTCCCTAAAGGGTTTATTGAGAATATGTTTTTCGTCTCAGCCAATCCCTGGGTGAGTTTCACCAGTTTT
GATTTAAACGTGGCCAATATGGACAACTTCTTCGCCCCCGTTTTCACCATGGGCAAATATTATACGCAAG
GCGACAAGGTGCTGATGCCGCTGGCGATTCAGGTTCATCATGCCGTCTGTGATGGCTTCCATGTCGGCAG
AATGCTTAATGAATTACAACAGTACTGCGATGAGTGGCAGGGCGGGGCGTAAAGATCTGGATCCGGCTTA
CTAAAAGCCAGATAACAGTATGCGTATTTGCGCGCTGATTTTTGCGGTATAAGAATATATACTGATATGT
ATACCCGAAGTATGTCAAAAAGAGGTGTGCTATGAAGCAGCGTATTACAGTGACAGTTGACAGCGACAGC
TATCAGTTGCTCAAGGCATATATGATGTCAATATCTCCGGTCTGGTAAGCACAACCATGCAGAATGAAGC
CCGTCGTCTGCGTGCCGAACGCTGGAAAGCGGAAAATCAGGAAGGGATGGCTGAGGTCGCCCGGTTTATT
GAAATGAACGGCTCTTTTGCTGACGAGAACAGGGACTGGTGAAATGCAGTTTAAGGTTTACACCTATAAA
AGAGAGAGCCGTTATCGTCTGTTTGTGGATGTACAGAGTGATATTATTGACACGCCCGGGCGACGGATGG
TGATCCCCCTGGCCAGTGCACGTCTGCTGTCAGATAAAGTCTCCCGTGAACTTTACCCGGTGGTGCATAT
CGGGGATGAAAGCTGGCGCATGATGACCACCGATATGGCCAGTGTGCCGGTCTCCGTTATCGGGGAAGAA
GTGGCTGATCTCAGCCACCGCGAAAATGACATCAAAAACGCCATTAACCTGATGTTCTGGGGAATATAAA
TGTCAGGCTCCCTTATACACAGCCAGTCTGCAGGTCGACCATAGTGACTGGATATGTTGTGTTTTACAGT
ATTATGTAGTCTGTTTTTTATGCAAAATCTAATTTAATATATTGATATTTATATCATTTTACGTTTCTCG
TTCAGCTTTCTTGTACAAAGTGGTTGATAACAGCATGAGTAAAGGAGAAGAACTTTTCACTGGAGTTGTC
CCAATTCTTGTTGAATTAGATGGTGATGTTAATGGGCACAAATTTTCTGTCAGTGGAGAGGGTGAAGGTG
ATGCAACATACGGAAAACTTACCCTTAAATTTATTTGCACTACTGGAAAACTACCTGTTCCATGGCCAAC
ACTTGTTACTACTTTCGCTTACGGTGTGCAGTGCTTCTCAAGATACCCAGATCATATGAAGCGGCACGAC
TTCTTCAAGAGCGCCATGCCTGAGGGATACGTGCAGGAGAGGACCATCTTCTTCAAGGACGACGGGAACT
ACAAGACACGTGCTGAAGTCAAGTTTGAGGGAGACACCCTCGTCAACAGGATCGAGCTTAAGGGAATCGA
TTTCAAGGAGGACGGAAACATCCTCGGCCACAAGTTGGAATACAACTTCAACTCCCACAACGTGTACATC
ATGGCAGACAAACAAAAGAATGGAATCAAAGTTAACTTCAAAATTAGACACAACATTGAAGATGGAAGCG
TTCAACTAGCAGACCATTATCAACAAAATACTCCAATTGGCGATGGCCCTGTCCTTTTACCAGACAACCA
TTACCTGTCCACACAATCTGCCCTTTCGAAAGATCCCAACGAAAAGAGAGACCACATGGTCCTTCTTGAG
TTTGTAACAGCTGCTGGGATTACACATGGCATGGATGAACTATACAAATAAGCTTAGAGCTCGAATTTCC
CCGATCGTTCAAACATTTGGCAATAAAGTTTCTTAAGATTGAATCCTGTTGCCGGTCTTGCGATGATTAT
CATATAATTTCTGTTGAATTACGTTAAGCATGTAATAATTAACATGTAATGCATGACGTTATTTATGAGA
TGGGTTTTTATGATTAGAGTCCCGCAATTATACATTTAATACGCGATAGAAAACAAAATATAGCGCGCAA
ACTAGGATAAATTATCGCGCGCGGTGTCATCTATGTTACTAGATCGGGAATTGGTTCCGGAACCAATTCG
TAATCATGGTCATAGCTGTTTCCTGTGTGAAATTGTTATCCGCTCACAATTCCACACAACATACGAGCCG
GAAGCATAAAGTGTAAAGCCTGGGGTGCCTAATGAGTGAGCTAACTCACATTAGGCTGAATTAGGCGCGC
CTATTTCTATTAATTCCCGATCTAGTAACATAGATGACACCGCGCGCGATAATTTATCCTAGTTTGCGCG
CTATATTTTGTTTTCTATCGCGTATTAAATGTATAATTGCGGGACTCTAATCATAAAAACCCATCTCATA
AATAACGTCATGCATTACATGTTAATTATTACATGCTTAACGTAATTCAACAGAAATTATATGATAATCA
TCGCAAGACCGGCAACAGGATTCAATCTTAAGAAACTTTATTGCCAAATGTTTGAACGATCGGGGAAATT
CGGGGGATCGATCCCGCGAACTGTGGACGAGAACTGTGCCACCAAGCGTAAGGCCGTTCTCTCGCATTTG
CCTTGCTAGGCTCGCGCGAGTTGCTGGCTGAGGCGTTCTCGAAATCAGCTCTTGTTCGGTCGGCATCTAC
TCTATTCCTTTGCCCTCGGACGAGTGCTGGGGCGTCGGTTTCCACTATCGGCGAGTACTTCTACACAGCC
ATCGGTCCAGACGGCCGCGCTTCTGCGGGCGATTTGTGTACGCCCGACAGTCCCGGCTCCGGATCGGACG
ATTGCGTCGCATCGACCCTGCGCCCAAGCTGCATCATCGAAATTGCCGTCAACCAAGCTCTGATAGAGTT
GGTCAAGACCAATGCGGAGCATATACGCCCGGAGCCGCGGCGATCCTGCAAGCTCCGGATGCCTCCGCTC
GAAGTAGCGCGTCTGCTGCTCCATACAAGCCAACCACGGCCTCCAGAAGAAGATGTTGGCGACCTCGTAT
TGGGAATCCCCGAACATCGCCTCGCTCCAGTCAATGACCGCTGTTATGCGGCCATTGTCCGTCAGGACAT
TGTTGGAGCCGAAATCCGCGTGCACGAGGTGCCGGACTTCGGGGCAGTCCTCGGCCCAAAGCATCAGCTC
ATCGAGAGCCTGCGCGACGGACGCACTGACGGTGTCGTCCATCACAGTTTGCCAGTGATACACATGGGGA
TCAGCAATCGCGCATATGAAATCACGCCATGTAGTGTATTGACCGATTCCTTGCGGTCCGAATGGGCCGA
ACCCGCTCGTCTGGCTAAGATCGGCCGCAGCGATCGCATCCATGGCCTCCGCGACCGGCTGCAGAACAGC
GGGCAGTTCGGTTTCAGGCAGGTCTTGCAACGTGACACCCTGTGCACGGCGGGAGATGCAATAGGTCAGG
CTCTCGCTGAATGCCCCAATGTCAAGCACTTCCGGAATCGGGAGCGCGGCCGATGCAAAGTGCCGATAAA
CATAACGATCTTTGTAGAAACCATCGGCGCAGCTATTTACCCGCAGGACATATCCACGCCCTCCTACATC
GAAGCTGAAAGCACGAGATTCTTCGCCCTCCGAGAGCTGCATCAGGTCGGAGACGCTGTCGAACTTTTCG
ATCAGAAACTTCTCGACAGACGTCGCGGTGAGTTCAGGCTTTTTCATATCTTATTGCCCCCCGGGATCAG
ATCTGGATTGAGAGTGAATATGAGACTCTAATTGGATACCGAGGGGAATTTATGGAACGTCAGTGGAGCA
TTTTTGACAAGAAATATTTGCTAGCTGATAGTGACCTTAGGCGACTTTTGAACGCGCAATAATGGTTTCT
GACGTATGTGCTTAGCTCATTAAACTCCAGAAACCCGCGGCTGAGTGGCTCCTTCAACGTTGCGGTTCTG
TCAGTTCCAAACGTAAAACGGCTTGTCCCGCGTCATCGGCGGGGGTCATAACGTGACTCCCTTAATTCTC
CGCTCATGATCTTGATCCCCTGCGCCATCAGATCCTTGGCGGCAAGAAAGCCATCCAGTTTACTTTGCAG
GGCTTCCCAACCTTACCAGAGGGCGCCCCAGCTGGCAATTCCGGTTCGCTTGCTGTCCATAAAACCGCCC
AGTCTAGCTATCGCCATGTAAGCCCACTGCAAGCTACCTGCTTTCTCTTTGCGCTTGCGTTTTCCCTTGT
CCAGATAGCCCAGTAGCTGACATTCATCCGGGGTCAGCACCGTTTCTGCGGACTGGCTTTCTACGTGTTC
CGCTTCCTTTAGCAGCCCTTGCGCCCTGAGTGCTTGCGGCAGCGTGAAGCTGATCCGTCGAGATTAATAG
AAATAAATTCAGCCTAATTCGGCGTTAATTCAGTACATTAAAAACGTCCGCAATGTGTTATTAAGTTGTC
TAAGCGTCAATTTGTTTACACCACAATATATCCTGCCACCAGCCAGCCAACAGCTCCCCGACCGGCAGCT
CGGCACAAAATCACCACTCGATACAGGCAGCCCATCAGTCCGGGACGGCGTCAGCGGGAGAGCCGTTGTA
AGGCGGCAGACTTTGCTCATGTTACCGATGCTATTCGGAAGAACGGCAACTAAGCTGCCGGGTTTGAAAC
ACGGATGATCTCGCGGAGGGTAGCATGTTGATTGTAACGATGACAGAGCGTTGCTGCCTGTGATCAATTC
GGGCACGAACCCAGTGGACATAAGCCTGTTCGGTTCGTAAGCTGTAATGCAAGTAGCGTATGCGCTCACG
CAACTGGTCCAGAACCTTGACCGAACGCAGCGGTGGTAACGGCGCAGTGGCGGTTTTCATGGCTTGTTAT
GACTGTTTTTTTGGGGTACAGTCTATGCCTCGGGCATCCAAGCAGCAAGCGCGTTACGCCGTGGGTCGAT
GTTTGATGTTATGGAGCAGCAACGATGTTACGCAGCAGGGCAGTCGCCCTAAAACAAAGTTAAACATCAT
GGGGGAAGCGGTGATCGCCGAAGTATCGACTCAACTATCAGAGGTAGTTGGCGTCATCGAGCGCCATCTC
GAACCGACGTTGCTGGCCGTACATTTGTACGGCTCCGCAGTGGATGGCGGCCTGAAGCCACACAGTGATA
TTGATTTGCTGGTTACGGTGACCGTAAGGCTTGATGAAACAACGCGGCGAGCTTTGATCAACGACCTTTT
GGAAACTTCGGCTTCCCCTGGAGAGAGCGAGATTCTCCGCGCTGTAGAAGTCACCATTGTTGTGCACGAC
GACATCATTCCGTGGCGTTATCCAGCTAAGCGCGAACTGCAATTTGGAGAATGGCAGCGCAATGACATTC
TTGCAGGTATCTTCGAGCCAGCCACGATCGACATTGATCTGGCTATCTTGCTGACAAAAGCAAGAGAACA
TAGCGTTGCCTTGGTAGGTCCAGCGGCGGAGGAACTCTTTGATCCGGTTCCTGAACAGGATCTATTTGAG
GCGCTAAATGAAACCTTAACGCTATGGAACTCGCCGCCCGACTGGGCTGGCGATGAGCGAAATGTAGTGC
TTACGTTGTCCCGCATTTGGTACAGCGCAGTAACCGGCAAAATCGCGCCGAAGGATGTCGCTGCCGACTG
GGCAATGGAGCGCCTGCCGGCCCAGTATCAGCCCGTCATACTTGAAGCTAGACAGGCTTATCTTGGACAA
GAAGAAGATCGCTTGGCCTCGCGCGCAGATCAGTTGGAAGAATTTGTCCACTACGTGAAAGGCGAGATCA
CCAAGGTAGTCGGCAAATAATGTCTAGCTAGAAATTCGTTCAAGCCGACGCCGCTTCGCGGCGCGGCTTA
ACTCAAGCGTTAGATGCACTAAGCACATAATTGCTCACAGCCAAACTATCAGGTCAAGTCTGCTTTTATT
ATTTTTAAGCGTGCATAATAAGCCCTACACAAATTGGGAGATATATCATGCATGACCAAAATCCCTTAAC
GTGAGTTTTCGTTCCACTGAGCGTCAGACCCCGTAGAAAAGATCAAAGGATCTTCTTGAGATCCTTTTTT
TCTGCGCGTAATCTGCTGCTTGCAAACAAAAAAACCACCGCTACCAGCGGTGGTTTGTTTGCCGGATCAA
GAGCTACCAACTCTTTTTCCGAAGGTAACTGGCTTCAGCAGAGCGCAGATACCAAATACTGTCCTTCTAG
TGTAGCCGTAGTTAGGCCACCACTTCAAGAACTCTGTAGCACCGCCTACATACCTCGCTCTGCTAATCCT
GTTACCAGTGGCTGCTGCCAGTGGCGATAAGTCGTGTCTTACCGGGTTGGACTCAAGACGATAGTTACCG
GATAAGGCGCAGCGGTCGGGCTGAACGGGGGGTTCGTGCACACAGCCCAGCTTGGAGCGAACGACCTACA
CCGAACTGAGATACCTACAGCGTGAGCTATGAGAAAGCGCCACGCTTCCCGAAGGGAGAAAGGCGGACAG
GTATCCGGTAAGCGGCAGGGTCGGAACAGGAGAGCGCACGAGGGAGCTTCCAGGGGGAAACGCCTGGTAT
CTTTATAGTCCTGTCGGGTTTCGCCACCTCTGACTTGAGCGTCGATTTTTGTGATGCTCGTCAGGGGGGC
GGAGCCTATGGAAAAACGCCAGCAACGCGGCCTTTTTACGGTTCCTGGCCTTTTGCTGGCCTTTTGCTCA
CATGTTCTTTCCTGCGTTATCCCCTGATTCTGTGGATAACCGTATTACCGCCTTTGAGTGAGCTGATACC
GCTCGCCGCAGCCGAACGACCGAGCGCAGCGAGTCAGTGAGCGAGGAAGCGGAAGAGCGCCTGATGCGGT
ATTTTCTCCTTACGCATCTGTGCGGTATTTCACACCGCATATGGTGCACTCTCAGTACAATCTGCTCTGA
TGCCGCATAGTTAAGCCAGTATACACTCCGCTATCGCTACGTGACTGGGTCATGGCTGCGCCCCGACACC
CGCCAACACCCGCTGACGCGCCCTGACGGGCTTGTCTGCTCCCGGCATCCGCTTACAGACAAGCTGTGAC
CGTCTCCGGGAGCTGCATGTGTCAGAGGTTTTCACCGTCATCACCGAAACGCGCGAGGCAGGGTGCCTTG
ATGTGGGCGCCGGCGGTCGAGTGGCGACGGCGCGGCTTGTCCGCGCCCTGGTAGATTGCCTGGCCGTAGG
CCAGCCATTTTTGAGCGGCCAGCGGCCGCGATAGGCCGACGCGAAGCGGCGGGGCGTAGGGAGCGCAGCG
ACCGAAGGGTAGGCGCTTTTTGCAGCTCTTCGGCTGTGCGCTGGCCAGACAGTTATGCACAGGCCAGGCG
GGTTTTAAGAGTTTTAATAAGTTTTAAAGAGTTTTAGGCGGAAAAATCGCCTTTTTTCTCTTTTATATCA
GTCACTTACATGTGTGACCGGTTCCCAATGTACGGCTTTGGGTTCCCAATGTACGGGTTCCGGTTCCCAA
TGTACGGCTTTGGGTTCCCAATGTACGTGCTATCCACAGGAAAGAGACCTTTTCGACCTTTTTCCCCTGC
TAGGGCAATTTGCCCTAGCATCTGCTCCGTACATTAGGAACCGGCGGATGCTTCGCCCTCGATCAGGTTG
CGGTAGCGCATGACTAGGATCGGGCCAGCCTGCCCCGCCTCCTCCTTCAAATCGTACTCCGGCAGGTCAT
TTGACCCGATCAGCTTGCGCACGGTGAAACAGAACTTCTTGAACTCTCCGGCGCTGCCACTGCGTTCGTA
GATCGTCTTGAACAACCATCTGGCTTCTGCCTTGCCTGCGGCGCGGCGTGCCAGGCGGTAGAGAAAACGG
CCGATGCCGGGATCGATCAAAAAGTAATCGGGGTGAACCGTCAGCACGTCCGGGTTCTTGCCTTCTGTGA
TCTCGCGGTACATCCAATCAGCTAGCTCGATCTCGATGTACTCCGGCCGCCCGGTTTCGCTCTTTACGAT
CTTGTAGCGGCTAATCAAGGCTTCACCCTCGGATACCGTCACCAGGCGGCCGTTCTTGGCCTTCTTCGTA
CGCTGCATGGCAACGTGCGTGGTGTTTAACCGAATGCAGGTTTCTACCAGGTCGTCTTTCTGCTTTCCGC
CATCGGCTCGCCGGCAGAACTTGAGTACGTCCGCAACGTGTGGACGGAACACGCGGCCGGGCTTGTCTCC
CTTCCCTTCCCGGTATCGGTTCATGGATTCGGTTAGATGGGAAACCGCCATCAGTACCAGGTCGTAATCC
CACACACTGGCCATGCCGGCCGGCCCTGCGGAAACCTCTACGTGCCCGTCTGGAAGCTCGTAGCGGATCA
CCTCGCCAGCTCGTCGGTCACGCTTCGACAGACGGAAAACGGCCACGTCCATGATGCTGCGACTATCGCG
GGTGCCCACGTCATAGAGCATCGGAACGAAAAAATCTGGTTGCTCGTCGCCCTTGGGCGGCTTCCTAATC
GACGGCGCACCGGCTGCCGGCGGTTGCCGGGATTCTTTGCGGATTCGATCAGCGGCCGCTTGCCACGATT
CACCGGGGCGTGCTTCTGCCTCGATGCGTTGCCGCTGGGCGGCCTGCGCGGCCTTCAACTTCTCCACCAG
GTCATCACCCAGCGCCGCGCCGATTTGTACCGGGCCGGATGGTTTGCGACCGCTCACGCCGATTCCTCGG
GCTTGGGGGTTCCAGTGCCATTGCAGGGCCGGCAGACAACCCAGCCGCTTACGCCTGGCCAACCGCCCGT
TCCTCCACACATGGGGCATTCCACGGCGTCGGTGCCTGGTTGTTCTTGATTTTCCATGCCGCCTCCTTTA
GCCGCTAAAATTCATCTACTCATTTATTCATTTGCTCATTTACTCTGGTAGCTGCGCGATGTATTCAGAT
AGCAGCTCGGTAATGGTCTTGCCTTGGCGTACCGCGTACATCTTCAGCTTGGTGTGATCCTCCGCCGGCA
ACTGAAAGTTGACCCGCTTCATGGCTGGCGTGTCTGCCAGGCTGGCCAACGTTGCAGCCTTGCTGCTGCG
TGCGCTCGGACGGCCGGCACTTAGCGTGTTTGTGCTTTTGCTCATTTTCTCTTTACCTCATTAACTCAAA
TGAGTTTTGATTTAATTTCAGCGGCCAGCGCCTGGACCTCGCGGGCAGCGTCGCCCTCGGGTTCTGATTC
AAGAACGGTTGTGCCGGCGGCGGCAGTGCCTGGGTAGCTCACGCGCTGCGTGATACGGGACTCAAGAATG
GGCAGCTCGTACCCGGCCAGCGCCTCGGCAACCTCACCGCCGATGCGCGTGCCTTTGATCGCCCGCGACA
CGACAAAGGCCGCTTGTAGCCTTCCATCCGTGACCTCAATGCGCTGCTTAACCAGCTCCACCAGGTCGGC
GGTGGCCCATATGTCGTAAGGGCTTGGCTGCACCGGAATCAGCACGAAGTCGGCTGCCTTGATCGCGGAC
ACAGCCAAGTCCGCCGCCTGGGGCGCTCCGTCGATCACTACGAAGTCGCGCCGGCCGATGGCCTTCACGT
CGCGGTCAATCGTCGGGCGGTCGATGCCGACAACGGTTAGCGGTTGATCTTCCCGCACGGCCGCCCAATC
GCGGGCACTGCCCTGGGGATCGGAATCGACTAACAGAACATCGGCCCCGGCGAGTTGCAGGGCGCGGGCT
AGATGGGTTGCGATGGTCGTCTTGCCTGACCCGCCTTTCTGGTTAAGTACAGCGATAACCTTCATGCGTT
CCCCTTGCGTATTTGTTTATTTACTCATCGCATCATATACGCAGCGACCGCATGACGCAAGCTGTTTTAC
TCAAATACACATCACCTTTTTAGACGGCGGCGCTCGGTTTCTTCAGCGGCCAAGCTGGCCGGCCAGGCCG
CCAGCTTGGCATCAGACAAACCGGCCAGGATTTCATGCAGCCGCACGGTTGAGACGTGCGCGGGCGGCTC
GAACACGTACCCGGCCGCGATCATCTCCGCCTCGATCTCTTCGGTAATGAAAAACGGTTCGTCCTGGCCG
TCCTGGTGCGGTTTCATGCTTGTTCCTCTTGGCGTTCATTCTCGGCGGCCGCCAGGGCGTCGGCCTCGGT
CAATGCGTCCTCACGGAAGGCACCGCGCCGCCTGGCCTCGGTGGGCGTCACTTCCTCGCTGCGCTCAAGT
GCGCGGTACAGGGTCGAGCGATGCACGCCAAGCAGTGCAGCCGCCTCTTTCACGGTGCGGCCTTCCTGGT
CGATCAGCTCGCGGGCGTGCGCGATCTGTGCCGGGGTGAGGGTAGGGCGGGGGCCAAACTTCACGCCTCG
GGCCTTGGCGGCCTCGCGCCCGCTCCGGGTGCGGTCGATGATTAGGGAACGCTCGAACTCGGCAATGCCG
GCGAACACGGTCAACACCATGCGGCCGGCCGGCGTGGTGGTGTCGGCCCACGGCTCTGCCAGGCTACGCA
GGCCCGCGCCGGCCTCCTGGATGCGCTCGGCAATGTCCAGTAGGTCGCGGGTGCTGCGGGCCAGGCGGTC
TAGCCTGGTCACTGTCACAACGTCGCCAGGGCGTAGGTGGTCAAGCATCCTGGCCAGCTCCGGGCGGTCG
CGCCTGGTGCCGGTGATCTTCTCGGAAAACAGCTTGGTGCAGCCGGCCGCGTGCAGTTCGGCCCGTTGGT
TGGTCAAGTCCTGGTCGTCGGTGCTGACGCGGGCATAGCCCAGCAGGCCAGCGGCGGCGCTCTTGTTCAT
GGCGTAATGTCTCCGGTTCTAGTCGCAAGTATTCTACTTTATGCGACTAAAACACGCGACAAGAAAACGC
CAGGAAAAGGGCAGGGCGGCAGCCTGTCGCGTAACTTAGGACTTGTGCGACATGTCGTTTTCAGAAGACG
GCTGCACTGAACGTCAGAAGCCGACTGCACTATAGCAGCGGAGGGGTTGGATCAAAGTACTTTGATCCCG
AGGGGAACCCTGTGGTTGGCATGCACATACAAATGGACGAACGGATAAACCT
