>Addgene plasmid #74880 | pGWB550 | addgene partial sequence | sequence record 153210 | ccdB-Fwd 5'-GCATGATGACCACCGATATG-3'
AGTGGCTGATCTCAGCCACCGCGAAAATGACATCAAAAACGCCATTAACCTGATGTTCTGGGGAATATAA
ATGTCAGGCTCCCTTATACACAGCCAGTCTGCAGGTCGACCATAGTGACTGGATATGTTGTGTTTTACAG
TATTATGTAGTCTGTTTTTTATGCAAAATCTAATTTAATATATTGATATTTATATCATTTTACGTTTCTC
GTTCAGCTTTCTTGTACAAAGTGGTTGATAACAGCATGAGTAAAGGAGAAGAACTTTTCACTGGAGTTGT
CCCAATTCTTGTTGAATTAGATGGTGATGTTAATGGGCACAAATTTTCTGTCAGTGGAGAGGGTGAAGGT
GATGCAACATACGGAAAACTTACCCTTAAATTTATTTGCACTACTGGAAAACTACCTGTTCCATGGCCAA
CACTTGTTACTACTTTCGCTTACGGTGTGCAGTGCTTCTCAAGATACCCAGATCATATGAAGCGGCACGA
CTTCTTCAAGAGCGCCATGCCTGAGGGATACGTGCAGGAGAGGACCATCTTCTTCAAGGACGACGGGAAC
TACAAGACACGTGCTGAAGTCAAGTTTGAGGGAGACACCCTCGTCAACAGGATCGAGCTTAAGGGAATCG
ATTTCAAGGAGGACGGAAACATCCTCGGCCACAAGTTGGAATACAACTTCAACTCCCACAACGTGTACAT
CATGGCAGACAAACAAAAGAATGGAATCAAAGTTAACTTCAAAATTAGACACAACATTGAAGATGGAAGC
GTTCAACTAGCAGACCATTATCA
